Addgene plasmid #116086: CMV-TO-nTVMVPhcZhccTVMVPcx
Purpose: Expresses an engineered TVMV protease
Depositing lab: Michael Elowitz. Depositing organization: California Institute of Technology. Publication: Programmable protein circuits in living cells. Gao XJ, Chong LS, Kim MS, Elowitz MB. Science. 2018 Sep 21;361(6408):1252-1258. doi: 10.1126/science.aat5062. PubMed 30237357.
Backbone
  Vector backbone: CMV-TO-FlpIn
  Vector type: Mammalian Expression
Growth in bacteria
  Bacterial resistance: Ampicillin, 100 μg/mL
  Growth temperature: 37°C
  Growth strain: DH5alpha
  Copy number: High Copy
Gene/Insert
  Gene/Insert name: nTVMVPhcZhccTVMVPcx
  Species: Synthetic
  Cloning method: Gibson Cloning
Terms and licenses: Academic/Nonprofit Terms; Industry Terms: Not Available to Industry
How to cite: CMV-TO-nTVMVPhcZhccTVMVPcx was a gift from Michael Elowitz (Addgene plasmid # 116086 ; http://n2t.net/addgene:116086 ; RRID:Addgene_116086)
