[The description below was written by a language model from this plasmid's Addgene catalogue record and pLannotate feature annotations shown in this document.]
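Description:
CMV-TO-nTVMVPhcZhccTVMVPcx is a 6.2 kb mammalian expression plasmid built on a CMV-TO-FlpIn backbone that expresses an engineered, synthetic version of the tobacco vein mottling virus (TVMV) protease. In bacteria it is maintained at high copy through a ColE1/pUC-type origin and selected with ampicillin via the β-lactamase gene. Fragments of an f1 origin and of lac regulatory sequences are also annotated as backbone remnants.

The expression cassette uses the human CMV immediate-early enhancer and promoter, followed directly by two short tet operator matches. This is the "TO" arrangement, in which transcription can be repressed by Tet repressor in cells that express it and relieved by tetracycline or doxycycline, while the promoter behaves constitutively in cells lacking the repressor. Downstream lies a coding region matching the nuclear inclusion protein A (protease) portion of the TVMV polyprotein. It is followed by a short segment matching human HRAS, which may correspond to the C-terminal membrane-targeting motif, although the record does not state this. A bovine growth hormone polyadenylation signal ends the cassette. The insert name suggests N- and C-terminal protease portions joined through intervening engineered elements, but the record does not define these components, and the annotation shows only a single continuous TVMV match.

The backbone also carries an FRT site placed immediately upstream of a promoterless hygromycin resistance gene with an SV40 polyadenylation signal. This is the standard Flp-In design: Flp recombinase inserts the plasmid at a genomic FRT landing site that supplies the promoter and start codon, making correct integrants hygromycin resistant. The plasmid can therefore serve for transient transfection or for making isogenic stable lines, in work on programmable protein circuits in living cells.
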