Features (pLannotate 1.2.2; 23 found; start..end, strand, type, name):
     33..56      +  polyA_signal   bGH poly(A) signal (fragment): bovine growth hormone polyadenylation signal
     60..81      +  promoter       SV40 promoter (fragment): SV40 enhancer and early promoter
    102..335     +  rep_origin     f1 ori (fragment) (sequence partly withheld): f1 bacteriophage origin of replication; arrow indicates direction of (+) strand synthesis
    340..387     +  protein_bind   FRT: FLP-mediated recombination occurs in the 8-bp core sequence TCTAGAAA (Turan and Bode, 2011). FLP recombinase from the Saccharomyces cerevisiae 2μ plasmid
    395..1417    +  CDS            HygR: aminoglycoside phosphotransferase from E. coli; aph(4)-Ia; confers resistance to hygromycin
   1427..1552    +  CDS            ble (fragment): BLE_KLEPN - Experimental evidence at protein level: Swiss-Prot protein existence level 1. Binding protein with a strong affinity to the bleomycin family of antibiotics. Binds to CL990; an antimitotic-antibiotic compound. From Klebsiella pneumoniae.
   1547..1668    +  polyA_signal   SV40 poly(A) signal: SV40 polyadenylation signal
   1741..1757    -  protein_bind   lac operator: The lac repressor binds to the lac operator to inhibit transcription in E. coli. This inhibition can be relieved by adding lactose or isopropyl-β-D-thiogalactopyranoside (IPTG). lac repressor encoded by lacI
   1765..1795    -  promoter       lac promoter: promoter for the E. coli lac operon
   1810..1831    -  protein_bind   CAP binding site: CAP binding activates transcription in the presence of cAMP. E. coli catabolite activator protein
   1844..1936    -  CDS            lacI (fragment): lac repressor; lacI; The lac repressor binds to the lac operator to inhibit transcription in E. coli. This inhibition can be relieved by adding lactose or isopropyl-β-D-thiogalactopyranoside (IPTG).
   2119..2707    -  rep_origin     ori: high-copy-number ColE1/pMB1/pBR322/pUC origin of replication
   2878..3738    -  CDS            AmpR: β-lactamase; bla; confers resistance to ampicillin, carbenicillin, and related antibiotics
   3739..3843    -  promoter       AmpR promoter: bla
   3902..3954    -  misc_feature   bom (fragment): basis of mobility region from pBR322
   4104..4483    +  enhancer       CMV enhancer: human cytomegalovirus immediate early enhancer
   4484..4687    +  promoter       CMV promoter: human cytomegalovirus (CMV) immediate early promoter
   4689..4708    +  promoter       PLtetO-1 promoter (fragment): modified phage lambda PL promoter with tet operator sites (Lutz and Bujard, 1997)
   4710..4729    +  promoter       PLtetO-1 promoter (fragment): modified phage lambda PL promoter with tet operator sites (Lutz and Bujard, 1997)
   4737..4770    +  promoter       TRE3GV promoter (fragment): 3rd-generation Tet-responsive promoter that can be activated by binding of Tet-On® 3G, optimized for retroviral and lentiviral vectors
   4869..5780    +  CDS            POLG_TVMV (fragment): Experimental evidence at protein level: Swiss-Prot protein existence level 1. [Nuclear inclusion protein A]: has RNA-binding and proteolytic activities. From Tobacco vein mottling virus (TVMV).
   5802..5861    +  CDS            HRAS (fragment): RASH_HUMAN - Also known as HRAS1. Experimental evidence at protein level: Swiss-Prot protein existence level 1. Involved in the activation of Ras protein signal transduction (PubMed:22821884). Ras proteins bind GDP/GTP and possess intrinsic GTPase activity (PubMed:12740440, PubMed:14500341, PubMed:9020151). From Homo sapiens (Human).
   5970..17      +  polyA_signal   bGH poly(A) signal (across the origin): bovine growth hormone polyadenylation signal
>Addgene plasmid #116086 | CMV-TO-nTVMVPhcZhccTVMVPcx | addgene full sequence | sequence record 224927 | Addgene NGS Result
TGCGGTGGGCTCTATGGAGATCTATCGATGTTCTGGGGATGCGGTGGGCTCTATGGCTTCTGAGGCGGAA
AGAACCAGCTGGGGCTCTAGGGGGTATCCCC
[124 nt withheld, positions 102-225]
C
[91 nt withheld, positions 227-317]
AGGGTGATGGTTCACGTACCTAGAAGTTCCTATTCCGAAGTTCCTATTCTCTAGAAAGTATAGGAACTTC
CTTGGCCAAAAAGCCTGAACTCACCGCGACGTCTGTCGAGAAGTTTCTGATCGAAAAGTTCGACAGCGTC
TCCGACCTGATGCAGCTCTCGGAGGGCGAAGAATCTCGTGCTTTCAGCTTCGATGTAGGAGGGCGTGGAT
ATGTCCTGCGGGTAAATAGCTGCGCCGATGGTTTCTACAAAGATCGTTATGTTTATCGGCACTTTGCATC
GGCCGCGCTCCCGATTCCGGAAGTGCTTGACATTGGGGAATTCAGCGAGAGCCTGACCTATTGCATCTCC
CGCCGTGCACAGGGTGTCACGTTGCAAGACCTGCCTGAAACCGAACTGCCCGCTGTTCTGCAGCCGGTCG
CGGAGGCCATGGATGCGATCGCTGCGGCCGATCTTAGCCAGACGAGCGGGTTCGGCCCATTCGGACCGCA
AGGAATCGGTCAATACACTACATGGCGTGATTTCATATGCGCGATTGCTGATCCCCATGTGTATCACTGG
CAAACTGTGATGGACGACACCGTCAGTGCGTCCGTCGCGCAGGCTCTCGATGAGCTGATGCTTTGGGCCG
AGGACTGCCCCGAAGTCCGGCACCTCGTGCACGCGGATTTCGGCTCCAACAATGTCCTGACGGACAATGG
CCGCATAACAGCGGTCATTGACTGGAGCGAGGCGATGTTCGGGGATTCCCAATACGAGGTCGCCAACATC
TTCTTCTGGAGGCCGTGGTTGGCTTGTATGGAGCAGCAGACGCGCTACTTCGAGCGGAGGCATCCGGAGC
TTGCAGGATCGCCGCGGCTCCGGGCGTATATGCTCCGCATTGGTCTTGACCAACTCTATCAGAGCTTGGT
TGACGGCAATTTCGATGATGCAGCTTGGGCGCAGGGTCGATGCGACGCAATCGTCCGATCCGGAGCCGGG
ACTGTCGGGCGTACACAAATCGCCCGCAGAAGCGCGGCCGTCTGGACCGATGGCTGTGTAGAAGTACTCG
CCGATAGTGGAAACCGACGCCCCAGCACTCGTCCGAGGGCAAAGGAATAGCACGTACTACGAGATTTCGA
TTCCACCGCCGCCTTCTATGAAAGGTTGGGCTTCGGAATCGTTTTCCGGGACGCCGGCTGGATGATCCTC
CAGCGCGGGGATCTCATGCTGGAGTTCTTCGCCCACCCCAACTTGTTTATTGCAGCTTATAATGGTTACA
AATAAAGCAATAGCATCACAAATTTCACAAATAAAGCATTTTTTTCACTGCATTCTAGTTGTGGTTTGTC
CAAACTCATCAATGTATCTTATCATGTCTGTATACCGTCGACCTCTAGCTAGAGCTTGGCGTAATCATGG
TCATAGCTGTTTCCTGTGTGAAATTGTTATCCGCTCACAATTCCACACAACATACGAGCCGGAAGCATAA
AGTGTAAAGCCTGGGGTGCCTAATGAGTGAGCTAACTCACATTAATTGCGTTGCGCTCACTGCCCGCTTT
CCAGTCGGGAAACCTGTCGTGCCAGCTGCATTAATGAATCGGCCAACGCGCGGGGAGAGGCGGTTTGCGT
ATTGGGCGCTCTTCCGCTTCCTCGCTCACTGACTCGCTGCGCTCGGTCGTTCGGCTGCGGCGAGCGGTAT
CAGCTCACTCAAAGGCGGTAATACGGTTATCCACAGAATCAGGGGATAACGCAGGAAAGAACATGTGAGC
AAAAGGCCAGCAAAAGGCCAGGAACCGTAAAAAGGCCGCGTTGCTGGCGTTTTTCCATAGGCTCCGCCCC
CCTGACGAGCATCACAAAAATCGACGCTCAAGTCAGAGGTGGCGAAACCCGACAGGACTATAAAGATACC
AGGCGTTTCCCCCTGGAAGCTCCCTCGTGCGCTCTCCTGTTCCGACCCTGCCGCTTACCGGATACCTGTC
CGCCTTTCTCCCTTCGGGAAGCGTGGCGCTTTCTCATAGCTCACGCTGTAGGTATCTCAGTTCGGTGTAG
GTCGTTCGCTCCAAGCTGGGCTGTGTGCACGAACCCCCCGTTCAGCCCGACCGCTGCGCCTTATCCGGTA
ACTATCGTCTTGAGTCCAACCCGGTAAGACACGACTTATCGCCACTGGCAGCAGCCACTGGTAACAGGAT
TAGCAGAGCGAGGTATGTAGGCGGTGCTACAGAGTTCTTGAAGTGGTGGCCTAACTACGGCTACACTAGA
AGAACAGTATTTGGTATCTGCGCTCTGCTGAAGCCAGTTACCTTCGGAAAAAGAGTTGGTAGCTCTTGAT
CCGGCAAACAAACCACCGCTGGTAGCGGTGGTTTTTTTGTTTGCAAGCAGCAGATTACGCGCAGAAAAAA
AGGATCTCAAGAAGATCCTTTGATCTTTTCTACGGGGTCTGACGCTCAGTGGAACGAAAACTCACGTTAA
GGGATTTTGGTCATGAGATTATCAAAAAGGATCTTCACCTAGATCCTTTTAAATTAAAAATGAAGTTTTA
AATCAATCTAAAGTATATATGAGTAAACTTGGTCTGACAGTTACCAATGCTTAATCAGTGAGGCACCTAT
CTCAGCGATCTGTCTATTTCGTTCATCCATAGTTGCCTGACTCCCCGTCGTGTAGATAACTACGATACGG
GAGGGCTTACCATCTGGCCCCAGTGCTGCAATGATACCGCGAGACCCACGCTCACCGGCTCCAGATTTAT
CAGCAATAAACCAGCCAGCCGGAAGGGCCGAGCGCAGAAGTGGTCCTGCAACTTTATCCGCCTCCATCCA
GTCTATTAATTGTTGCCGGGAAGCTAGAGTAAGTAGTTCGCCAGTTAATAGTTTGCGCAACGTTGTTGCC
ATTGCTACAGGCATCGTGGTGTCACGCTCGTCGTTTGGTATGGCTTCATTCAGCTCCGGTTCCCAACGAT
CAAGGCGAGTTACATGATCCCCCATGTTGTGCAAAAAAGCGGTTAGCTCCTTCGGTCCTCCGATCGTTGT
CAGAAGTAAGTTGGCCGCAGTGTTATCACTCATGGTTATGGCAGCACTGCATAATTCTCTTACTGTCATG
CCATCCGTAAGATGCTTTTCTGTGACTGGTGAGTACTCAACCAAGTCATTCTGAGAATAGTGTATGCGGC
GACCGAGTTGCTCTTGCCCGGCGTCAATACGGGATAATACCGCGCCACATAGCAGAACTTTAAAAGTGCT
CATCATTGGAAAACGTTCTTCGGGGCGAAAACTCTCAAGGATCTTACCGCTGTTGAGATCCAGTTCGATG
TAACCCACTCGTGCACCCAACTGATCTTCAGCATCTTTTACTTTCACCAGCGTTTCTGGGTGAGCAAAAA
CAGGAAGGCAAAATGCCGCAAAAAAGGGAATAAGGGCGACACGGAAATGTTGAATACTCATACTCTTCCT
TTTTCAATATTATTGAAGCATTTATCAGGGTTATTGTCTCATGAGCGGATACATATTTGAATGTATTTAG
AAAAATAAACAAATAGGGGTTCCGCGCACATTTCCCCGAAAAGTGCCACCTGACGTCGACGGATCGGGAG
ATCTCCCGATCCCCTATGGTGCACTCTCAGTACAATCTGCTCTGATGCCGCATAGTTAAGCCAGTATCTG
CTCCCTGCTTGTGTGTTGGAGGTCGCTGAGTAGTGCGCGAGCAAAATTTAAGCTACAACAAGGCAAGGCT
TGACCGACAATTGCATGAAGAATCTGCTTAGGGTTAGGCGTTTTGCGCTGCTTCGTACGGGCCAGATATA
CGCGTTGACATTGATTATTGACTAGTTATTAATAGTAATCAATTACGGGGTCATTAGTTCATAGCCCATA
TATGGAGTTCCGCGTTACATAACTTACGGTAAATGGCCCGCCTGGCTGACCGCCCAACGACCCCCGCCCA
TTGACGTCAATAATGACGTATGTTCCCATAGTAACGCCAATAGGGACTTTCCATTGACGTCAATGGGTGG
AGTATTTACGGTAAACTGCCCACTTGGCAGTACATCAAGTGTATCATATGCCAAGTACGCCCCCTATTGA
CGTCAATGACGGTAAATGGCCCGCCTGGCATTATGCCCAGTACATGACCTTATGGGACTTTCCTACTTGG
CAGTACATCTACGTATTAGTCATCGCTATTACCATGGTGATGCGGTTTTGGCAGTACATCAATGGGCGTG
GATAGCGGTTTGACTCACGGGGATTTCCAAGTCTCCACCCCATTGACGTCAATGGGAGTTTGTTTTGGCA
CCAAAATCAACGGGACTTTCCAAAATGTCGTAACAACTCCGCCCCATTGACGCAAATGGGCGGTAGGCGT
GTACGGTGGGAGGTCTATATAAGCAGAGCTCTCCCTATCAGTGATAGAGATCTCCCTATCAGTGATAGAG
ATCGTCGACGAGCTCGTTTAGTGAACCGTCAGATCGCCTGGAGACGCCATCCACGCTGTTTTGACCTCCA
TAGAAGACACCGGGACCGATCCAGCCTCCGGACTCTAGCGTTTAAACTTAAGCTTCGCCACCATGGGATC
CTCAAAAGCACTCCTGAAGGGAGTCCGCGACTTTAATCCTATATCAGCGTGTGTATGTTTGCTTGAAAAC
TCCTCTGATGGGCATTCAGAAAGGCTTTTTGGTATTGGGTTTGGTCCCTACATAATAGCAAACCAACACC
TGTTTCGACGCAATAACGGCGAGCTTACGATTAAGACGATGCACGGGGAATTTAAAGTGAAAAACAGCAC
ACAATTGCAAATGAAACCCGTCGAAGGGAGAGACATCATTGTAATAAAGATGGCAAAGGATTTCCCACCC
TTTCCGCAGAAATTGAAATTCCGGCAACCTACTATAAAGGATCGAGTTTGTATGGTTTCTACGAACTTTC
AGCAAGGCTCTGGCAGCAGCGACGAGATGGAGGAGTGTAGTCAGCACCTTGGCGGAGGTGGCAGCGCGCT
TAAGAAGGAACTTCAAGCAAACAAAAAAGAGTTGGCCCAACTGAAGTGGGAGTTGCAGGCGCTCAAAAAG
GAGCTCGCCCAGGGTGGCGGAGGATCTGATGAGATGGAAGAGTGCTCCCAACATTTGGGAGGGTCAGGGA
GCAAATCAGTCTCCTCCCTCGTGTCCGAATCCTCTCACATCGTTCACAAGGAAGATACCAGTTTCTGGCA
GCATTGGATTACCACAAAAGACGGGCAGTGCGGCTCACCGCTGGTGTCTATCATTGACGGGAACATTCTG
GGAATCCACTCCCTGACACACACCACTAACGGCTCAAACTATTTCGTTGAGTTCCCAGAGAAGTTCGTAG
CTACATATCTGGACGCTGCGGACGGCTGGTGCAAGAACTGGAAATTCAACGCGGACAAGATTTCATGGGG
TAGTTTCACGCTTGTCGAAGACGCGCCCGAGGACGACTTTATGGCGAAAAAAACCGTGGCTGCTATTATG
GATAGCGGCGGTGGAGGACGGAGCAAACTGAATCCACCCGATGAGTCTGGACCCGGTTGTATGTCATGTA
AATGTGTGTTGAGCTAGCTCGAGGAGGGCCCGAACAAAAACTCATCTCAGAAGAGGATCTGAATAGCGCC
GTCGACCATCATCATAATCATCATTGAGTTTAAACCCGCTGATCAGCCTCGACTGTGCCTTCTAGTTGCC
AGCCATCTGTTGTTTGCCCCTCCCCCGTGCCTTCCTTGACCCTGGAAGGTGCCACTCCCACTGTCCTTTC
CTAATAAAATGAGGAAATTGCATCGCATTGTCTGAGTAGGTGTCATTCTATTCTGGGGGGTGGGGTGGGG
CAGGACAGCAAGGGGGAGGATTGGGAAGACAATAGCAGGCATGCTGGGGA
